Addgene plasmid #194582: pRK5-mEGFP-SQSTM1-WT
Purpose: Mammalian Expression of mEGFP-SQSTM1 WT Fusion Protein
Depositing lab: Denes Hnisz. Publication: Aberrant phase separation and nucleolar dysfunction in rare genetic diseases. Mensah MA, Niskanen H, Magalhaes AP, Basu S, Kircher M, Sczakiel HL, Reiter AMV, Elsner J, Meinecke P, Biskup S, Chung BHY, Dombrowsky G, Eckmann-Scholz C, Hitz MP, Hoischen A, Holterhus PM, Hulsemann W, Kahrizi K, Kalscheuer VM, Kan A, Krumbiegel M, Kurth I, Leubner J, Longardt AC, Moritz JD, Najmabadi H, Skipalova K, Snijders Blok L, Tzschach A, Wiedersberg E, Zenker M, Garcia-Cabau C, Buschow R, Salvatella X, Kraushar ML, Mundlos S, Caliebe A, Spielmann M, Horn D, Hnisz D. Nature. 2023 Feb;614(7948):564-571. doi: 10.1038/s41586-022-05682-1. Epub 2023 Feb 8. PubMed 36755093.
Backbone
  Vector backbone: pRK5
  Vector type: Mammalian Expression
Growth in bacteria
  Bacterial resistance: Ampicillin, 100 μg/mL
  Growth temperature: 37°C
  Growth strain: DH5alpha
  Copy number: High Copy
Gene/Insert
  Gene/Insert name: SQSTM1
  Species: H. sapiens (human)
  Entrez Gene: SQSTM1 (a.k.a. A170, DMRV, EBIAP, FTDALS3, NADGP, OSIL, PDB3, ZIP3, p60, p62, p62B)
  Tag / fusion protein: mEGFP (N terminal on insert)
  Cloning method: Gibson Cloning
Terms and licenses: Academic/Nonprofit Terms; Industry Terms: Not Available to Industry
How to cite: pRK5-mEGFP-SQSTM1-WT was a gift from Denes Hnisz (Addgene plasmid # 194582 ; http://n2t.net/addgene:194582 ; RRID:Addgene_194582)
