[The description below was written by a language model from this plasmid's Addgene catalogue record and pLannotate feature annotations shown in this document.]
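Description:
pRK5-mEGFP-SQSTM1-WT is a mammalian expression plasmid of about 6.7 kb built on the pRK5 backbone. It produces wild-type human SQSTM1 (p62) fused at its N terminus to monomeric EGFP. In E. coli it replicates from a high-copy ColE1/pUC-type origin and is selected with ampicillin through the β-lactamase gene and its native promoter. The backbone also carries an M13 phage origin for single-stranded DNA production. Short remnants of lacZα, lacI, rop and the pBR322 bom region, plus a lac promoter/operator, appear to be cloning-vector leftovers rather than functional parts. No mammalian selection marker is annotated, so the plasmid is suited to transient transfection.

The expression cassette is driven by the human cytomegalovirus immediate-early enhancer and promoter. These are followed by a fragment of CMV intron A and an SP6 promoter that could support in vitro transcription. A short match to an immunoglobulin heavy-chain signal sequence lies just upstream of the fluorescent protein. It is only a fragment, and the record does not indicate that it is translated as part of the fusion. The GFP coding region was auto-annotated as a SiriusGFP fragment, which reflects close sequence similarity among EGFP derivatives; the catalogue entry identifies it as mEGFP. It runs almost directly into the full SQSTM1 open reading frame, which was joined by Gibson assembly, and the transcript ends at an SV40 polyadenylation signal. An SV40 enhancer/early promoter sits downstream.

SQSTM1 is a selective autophagy receptor that links polyubiquitinated cargo to LC3-family proteins and forms cytoplasmic p62 bodies. The fluorescent fusion allows its localisation and assembly into such bodies to be imaged in live or fixed cells. The associated study concerns aberrant phase separation in genetic disease, and the "WT" label suggests this construct serves as the wild-type reference for variant versions.
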