Features (pLannotate 1.2.2; 21 found; start..end, strand, type, name):
     14..393     +  enhancer       CMV enhancer: human cytomegalovirus immediate early enhancer
    394..597     +  promoter       CMV promoter: human cytomegalovirus (CMV) immediate early promoter
    733..776     +  intron         CMV intron (fragment): modified intron A from human cytomegalovirus
    828..846     +  promoter       SP6 promoter: promoter for bacteriophage SP6 RNA polymerase
    850..887     +  CDS            IgH signal sequence (fragment): signal sequence from the mouse immunoglobulin heavy chain variable region
    939..1653    +  CDS            SiriusGFP (fragment): enhanced GFP (EGFP) derivative that exhibits robust folding and enhanced photostability (Zhong et al., 2019) mammalian codon-optimized
   1659..2978    +  CDS            SQSTM1: SQSTM_HUMAN - Also known as ORCA, OSIL. Experimental evidence at protein level: Swiss-Prot protein existence level 1. Autophagy receptor required for selective macroautophagy (aggrephagy). Functions as a bridge between polyubiquitinated cargo and autophagosomes. Interacts directly with both the cargo to become degraded and an autophagy modifier of the MAP1 LC3 family (PubMed:16286508, PubMed:20168092, PubMed:24128730, PubMed:28404643, PubMed:22622177). Along with WDFY3, involved in the formation and autophagic degradation of cytoplasmic ubiquitin-containing inclusions (p62 bodies, ALIS/aggreso
   3015..3149    +  polyA_signal   SV40 poly(A) signal: SV40 polyadenylation signal
   3218..3575    +  promoter       SV40 promoter: SV40 enhancer and early promoter
   3594..3748    +  CDS            lacZα (fragment): LacZα fragment of β-galactosidase; lacZ fragment
   3754..3805    -  misc_feature   bom (fragment): basis of mobility region from pBR322
   3824..4204    +  rep_origin     M13 ori (sequence partly withheld): M13 bacteriophage origin of replication; arrow indicates direction of (+) strand synthesis
   4280..4329    -  misc_feature   bom (fragment): basis of mobility region from pBR322
   4431..4466    -  CDS            rop (fragment): Rop protein, which maintains plasmids at low copy number; rop
   4561..4665    +  promoter       AmpR promoter: bla
   4666..5526    +  CDS            AmpR: β-lactamase; bla; confers resistance to ampicillin, carbenicillin, and related antibiotics
   5697..6285    +  rep_origin     ori: high-copy-number ColE1/pMB1/pBR322/pUC origin of replication
   6468..6560    +  CDS            lacI (fragment): lac repressor; lacI; The lac repressor binds to the lac operator to inhibit transcription in E. coli. This inhibition can be relieved by adding lactose or isopropyl-β-D-thiogalactopyranoside (IPTG).
   6573..6594    +  protein_bind   CAP binding site: CAP binding activates transcription in the presence of cAMP. E. coli catabolite activator protein
   6609..6639    +  promoter       lac promoter: promoter for the E. coli lac operon
   6647..6663    +  protein_bind   lac operator: The lac repressor binds to the lac operator to inhibit transcription in E. coli. This inhibition can be relieved by adding lactose or isopropyl-β-D-thiogalactopyranoside (IPTG). lac repressor encoded by lacI
>Addgene plasmid #194582 | pRK5-mEGFP-SQSTM1-WT | addgene full sequence | sequence record 385269 | Addgene NGS Result
TTCGAGCTCGCCCGACATTGATTATTGACTAGTTATTAATAGTAATCAATTACGGGGTCATTAGTTCATA
GCCCATATATGGAGTTCCGCGTTACATAACTTACGGTAAATGGCCCGCCTGGCTGACCGCCCAACGACCC
CCGCCCATTGACGTCAATAATGACGTATGTTCCCATAGTAACGCCAATAGGGACTTTCCATTGACGTCAA
TGGGTGGAGTATTTACGGTAAACTGCCCACTTGGCAGTACATCAAGTGTATCATATGCCAAGTACGCCCC
CTATTGACGTCAATGACGGTAAATGGCCCGCCTGGCATTATGCCCAGTACATGACCTTATGGGACTTTCC
TACTTGGCAGTACATCTACGTATTAGTCATCGCTATTACCATGGTGATGCGGTTTTGGCAGTACATCAAT
GGGCGTGGATAGCGGTTTGACTCACGGGGATTTCCAAGTCTCCACCCCATTGACGTCAATGGGAGTTTGT
TTTGGCACCAAAATCAACGGGACTTTCCAAAATGTCGTAACAACTCCGCCCCATTGACGCAAATGGGCGG
TAGGCGTGTACGGTGGGAGGTCTATATAAGCAGAGCTCGTTTAGTGAACCGTCAGATCGCCTGGAGACGC
CATCCACGCTGTTTTGACCTCCATAGAAGACACCGGGACCGATCCAGCCTCCGCGGCCGGGAACGGTGCA
TTGGAACGCGGATTCCCCGTGCCAAGAGTGACGTAAGTACCGCCTATAGAGTCTATAGGCCCACCCCCTT
GGCTTCGTTAGAACGCGGCTACAATTAATACATAACCTTATGTATCATACACATACGATTTAGGTGACAC
TATAGAATAACATCCACTTTGCCTTTCTCTCCACAGGTGTCCACTCCCAGGTCCAACTGCACCTCGGTTC
TATCGATTGAATTCGTACCGGTGCCACCATGGTGAGCAAGGGCGAGGAGCTGTTCACCGGGGTGGTGCCC
ATCCTGGTCGAGCTGGACGGCGACGTAAACGGCCACAAGTTCAGCGTGCGCGGCGAGGGCGAGGGCGATG
CCACCAACGGCAAGCTGACCCTGAAGTTCATCTGCACCACCGGCAAGCTGCCCGTGCCCTGGCCCACCCT
CGTGACCACCCTGACCTACGGCGTGCAGTGCTTCAGCCGCTACCCCGACCACATGAAGCAGCACGACTTC
TTCAAGTCCGCCATGCCCGAAGGCTACGTCCAGGAGCGCACCATCTCCTTCAAGGACGACGGCACCTACA
AGACCCGCGCCGAGGTGAAGTTCGAGGGCGACACCCTGGTGAACCGCATCGAGCTGAAGGGCATCGACTT
CAAGGAGGACGGCAACATCCTGGGGCACAAGCTGGAGTACAACTTCAACAGCCACAACGTCTATATCACG
GCCGACAAGCAGAAGAACGGCATCAAGGCGAACTTCAAGATCCGCCACAACGTCGAGGACGGCAGCGTGC
AGCTCGCCGACCACTACCAGCAGAACACCCCCATCGGCGACGGCCCCGTGCTGCTGCCCGACAACCACTA
CCTGAGCACCCAGTCCAAGCTGAGCAAAGACCCCAACGAGAAGCGCGATCACATGGTCCTGCTGGAGTTC
GTGACCGCCGCCGGGATCACTCTCGGCATGGACGAGCTGTACACGGCGATGGCGTCGCTCACCGTGAAGG
CCTACCTTCTGGGCAAGGAGGACGCGGCGCGCGAGATTCGCCGCTTCAGCTTCTGCTGCAGCCCCGAGCC
TGAGGCGGAAGCCGAGGCTGCGGCGGGTCCGGGACCCTGCGAGCGGCTGCTGAGCCGGGTGGCCGCCCTG
TTCCCCGCGCTGCGGCCTGGCGGCTTCCAGGCGCACTACCGCGATGAGGACGGGGACTTGGTTGCCTTTT
CCAGTGACGAGGAATTGACAATGGCCATGTCCTACGTGAAGGATGACATCTTCCGAATCTACATTAAAGA
GAAAAAAGAGTGCCGGCGGGACCACCGCCCACCGTGTGCTCAGGAGGCGCCCCGCAACATGGTGCACCCC
AATGTGATCTGCGATGGCTGCAATGGGCCTGTGGTAGGAACCCGCTACAAGTGCAGCGTCTGCCCAGACT
ACGACTTGTGTAGCGTCTGCGAGGGAAAGGGCTTGCACCGGGGGCACACCAAGCTCGCATTCCCCAGCCC
CTTCGGGCACCTGTCTGAGGGCTTCTCGCACAGCCGCTGGCTCCGGAAGGTGAAACACGGACACTTCGGG
TGGCCAGGATGGGAAATGGGTCCACCAGGAAACTGGAGCCCACGTCCTCCTCGTGCAGGGGAGGCCCGCC
CTGGCCCCACGGCAGAATCAGCTTCTGGTCCATCGGAGGATCCGAGTGTGAATTTCCTGAAGAACGTTGG
GGAGAGTGTGGCAGCTGCCCTTAGCCCTCTGGGCATTGAAGTTGATATCGATGTGGAGCACGGAGGGAAA
AGAAGCCGCCTGACCCCCGTCTCTCCAGAGAGTTCCAGCACAGAGGAGAAGAGCAGCTCACAGCCAAGCA
GCTGCTGCTCTGACCCCAGCAAGCCGGGTGGGAATGTTGAGGGCGCCACGCAGTCTCTGGCGGAGCAGAT
GAGGAAGATCGCCTTGGAGTCCGAGGGGCGCCCTGAGGAACAGATGGAGTCGGATAACTGTTCAGGAGGA
GATGATGACTGGACCCATCTGTCTTCAAAAGAAGTGGACCCGTCTACAGGTGAACTCCAGTCCCTACAGA
TGCCAGAATCCGAAGGGCCAAGCTCTCTGGACCCCTCCCAGGAGGGACCCACAGGGCTGAAGGAAGCTGC
CTTGTACCCACATCTCCCGCCAGAGGCTGACCCGCGGCTGATTGAGTCCCTCTCCCAGATGCTGTCCATG
GGCTTCTCTGATGAAGGCGGCTGGCTCACCAGGCTCCTGCAGACCAAGAACTATGACATCGGAGCGGCTC
TGGACACCATCCAGTATTCAAAGCATCCCCCGCCGTTGTGAAGTCGACCTGCAGAAGCTTGGCCGCCATG
GCCCAACTTGTTTATTGCAGCTTATAATGGTTACAAATAAAGCAATAGCATCACAAATTTCACAAATAAA
GCATTTTTTTCACTGCATTCTAGTTGTGGTTTGTCCAAACTCATCAATGTATCTTATCATGTCTGGATCG
GGAATTAATTCGGCGCAGCACCATGGCCTGAAATAACCTCTGAAAGAGGAACTTGGTTAGGTACCTTCTG
AGGCGGAAAGAACCAGCTGTGGAATGTGTGTCAGTTAGGGTGTGGAAAGTCCCCAGGCTCCCCAGCAGGC
AGAAGTATGCAAAGCATGCATCTCAATTAGTCAGCAACCAGGTGTGGAAAGTCCCCAGGCTCCCCAGCAG
GCAGAAGTATGCAAAGCATGCATCTCAATTAGTCAGCAACCATAGTCCCGCCCCTAACTCCGCCCATCCC
GCCCCTAACTCCGCCCAGTTCCGCCCATTCTCCGCCCCATGGCTGACTAATTTTTTTTATTTATGCAGAG
GCCGAGGCCGCCTCGGCCTCTGAGCTATTCCAGAAGTAGTGAGGAGGCTTTTTTGGAGGCCTAGGCTTTT
GCAAAAAGCTGTTAACAGCTTGGCACTGGCCGTCGTTTTACAACGTCGTGACTGGGAAAACCCTGGCGTT
ACCCAACTTAATCGCCTTGCAGCACATCCCCCTTTCGCCAGCTGGCGTAATAGCGAAGAGGCCCGCACCG
ATCGCCCTTCCCAACAGTTGCGCAGCCTGAATGGCGAATGGCGCCTGATGCGGTATTTTCTCCTTACGCA
TCTGTGCGGTATTTCACACCGCATA
[142 nt withheld, positions 3806-3947]
C
[141 nt withheld, positions 3949-4089]
CCTTTGACGTTGGAGTCCACGTTCTTT
[37 nt withheld, positions 4117-4153]
ACCCTATCTCGGGCTATTCTTTTGATTTATAAGGGATTTTGCCGATTTCGGCCTATTGGTTAAAAAATGA
GCTGATTTAACAAAAATTTAACGCGAATTTTAACAAAATATTAACGTTTACAATTTTATGGTGCACTCTC
AGTACAATCTGCTCTGATGCCGCATAGTTAAGCCAGCCCCGACACCCGCCAACACCCGCTGACGCGCCCT
GACGGGCTTGTCTGCTCCCGGCATCCGCTTACAGACAAGCTGTGACCGTCTCCGGGAGCTGCATGTGTCA
GAGGTTTTCACCGTCATCACCGAAACGCGCGAGACGAAAGGGCCTCGTGATACGCCTATTTTTATAGGTT
AATGTCATGATAATAATGGTTTCTTAGACGTCAGGTGGCACTTTTCGGGGAAATGTGCGCGGAACCCCTA
TTTGTTTATTTTTCTAAATACATTCAAATATGTATCCGCTCATGAGACAATAACCCTGATAAATGCTTCA
ATAATATTGAAAAAGGAAGAGTATGAGTATTCAACATTTCCGTGTCGCCCTTATTCCCTTTTTTGCGGCA
TTTTGCCTTCCTGTTTTTGCTCACCCAGAAACGCTGGTGAAAGTAAAAGATGCTGAAGATCAGTTGGGTG
CACGAGTGGGTTACATCGAACTGGATCTCAACAGCGGTAAGATCCTTGAGAGTTTTCGCCCCGAAGAACG
TTTTCCAATGATGAGCACTTTTAAAGTTCTGCTATGTGGCGCGGTATTATCCCGTATTGACGCCGGGCAA
GAGCAACTCGGTCGCCGCATACACTATTCTCAGAATGACTTGGTTGAGTACTCACCAGTCACAGAAAAGC
ATCTTACGGATGGCATGACAGTAAGAGAATTATGCAGTGCTGCCATAACCATGAGTGATAACACTGCGGC
CAACTTACTTCTGACAACGATCGGAGGACCGAAGGAGCTAACCGCTTTTTTGCACAACATGGGGGATCAT
GTAACTCGCCTTGATCGTTGGGAACCGGAGCTGAATGAAGCCATACCAAACGACGAGCGTGACACCACGA
TGCCTGTAGCAATGGCAACAACGTTGCGCAAACTATTAACTGGCGAACTACTTACTCTAGCTTCCCGGCA
ACAATTAATAGACTGGATGGAGGCGGATAAAGTTGCAGGACCACTTCTGCGCTCGGCCCTTCCGGCTGGC
TGGTTTATTGCTGATAAATCTGGAGCCGGTGAGCGTGGGTCTCGCGGTATCATTGCAGCACTGGGGCCAG
ATGGTAAGCCCTCCCGTATCGTAGTTATCTACACGACGGGGAGTCAGGCAACTATGGATGAACGAAATAG
ACAGATCGCTGAGATAGGTGCCTCACTGATTAAGCATTGGTAACTGTCAGACCAAGTTTACTCATATATA
CTTTAGATTGATTTAAAACTTCATTTTTAATTTAAAAGGATCTAGGTGAAGATCCTTTTTGATAATCTCA
TGACCAAAATCCCTTAACGTGAGTTTTCGTTCCACTGAGCGTCAGACCCCGTAGAAAAGATCAAAGGATC
TTCTTGAGATCCTTTTTTTCTGCGCGTAATCTGCTGCTTGCAAACAAAAAAACCACCGCTACCAGCGGTG
GTTTGTTTGCCGGATCAAGAGCTACCAACTCTTTTTCCGAAGGTAACTGGCTTCAGCAGAGCGCAGATAC
CAAATACTGTTCTTCTAGTGTAGCCGTAGTTAGGCCACCACTTCAAGAACTCTGTAGCACCGCCTACATA
CCTCGCTCTGCTAATCCTGTTACCAGTGGCTGCTGCCAGTGGCGATAAGTCGTGTCTTACCGGGTTGGAC
TCAAGACGATAGTTACCGGATAAGGCGCAGCGGTCGGGCTGAACGGGGGGTTCGTGCACACAGCCCAGCT
TGGAGCGAACGACCTACACCGAACTGAGATACCTACAGCGTGAGCTATGAGAAAGCGCCACGCTTCCCGA
AGGGAGAAAGGCGGACAGGTATCCGGTAAGCGGCAGGGTCGGAACAGGAGAGCGCACGAGGGAGCTTCCA
GGGGGAAACGCCTGGTATCTTTATAGTCCTGTCGGGTTTCGCCACCTCTGACTTGAGCGTCGATTTTTGT
GATGCTCGTCAGGGGGGCGGAGCCTATGGAAAAACGCCAGCAACGCGGCCTTTTTACGGTTCCTGGCCTT
TTGCTGGCCTTTTGCTCACATGTTCTTTCCTGCGTTATCCCCTGATTCTGTGGATAACCGTATTACCGCC
TTTGAGTGAGCTGATACCGCTCGCCGCAGCCGAACGACCGAGCGCAGCGAGTCAGTGAGCGAGGAAGCGG
AAGAGCGCCCAATACGCAAACCGCCTCTCCCCGCGCGTTGGCCGATTCATTAATGCAGCTGGCACGACAG
GTTTCCCGACTGGAAAGCGGGCAGTGAGCGCAACGCAATTAATGTGAGTTAGCTCACTCATTAGGCACCC
CAGGCTTTACACTTTATGCTTCCGGCTCGTATGTTGTGTGGAATTGTGAGCGGATAACAATTTCACACAG
GAAACAGCTATGACATGATTACGAATTAA
